Addgene plasmid #247380: cwby0030
Purpose: GGA cloning AGGA-promoter-ccdb-TTCC-GS-HALC2_063-SNAC-6xhis
Depositing lab: David Baker. Publication: Accelerating protein design by scaling experimental characterization. Qian J, Milles LF, Wicky BIM, Ragotte RJ, Motmaen A, Borst AJ, Skotheim R, Ols S, Coventry B, Li X, Kibler RD, Goreshnik I, Exposit M, Lore K, Stewart L, Baker D. Nat Commun. 2026 Aug 20;17(1):9945. doi: 10.1038/s41467-026-76740-9. PubMed 42754580.
Backbone
  Vector backbone: pET29
  Vector type: Bacterial Expression
Growth in bacteria
  Bacterial resistance: Kanamycin, 50 μg/mL
  Growth temperature: 37°C
  Growth strain: NEB Stable
  Copy number: Unknown
Gene/Insert
  Gene/Insert name: ccdb
  Species: Synthetic
  Promoter: T7
  Cloning method: Golden Gate
Terms and licenses: Academic/Nonprofit Terms; Industry Terms: Not Available to Industry
Depositor comments: Please visit https://doi.org/10.1101/2025.08.05.668824 for bioRxiv preprint.
How to cite: cwby0030 was a gift from David Baker (Addgene plasmid # 247380 ; http://n2t.net/addgene:247380 ; RRID:Addgene_247380)
