[The description below was written by a language model from this plasmid's Addgene catalogue record and pLannotate feature annotations shown in this document.]
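Description:
cwby0030 is a pET29-based bacterial expression plasmid (about 5.9 kb) that serves as a Golden Gate assembly (GGA) entry vector for cloning and expressing synthetic protein designs in E. coli. It is selected with kanamycin through an aph(3')-Ia KanR gene and replicates from a ColE1/pMB1-type origin accompanied by the bom region and rop gene of the pBR322 lineage. An f1 origin is also present. Short tetracycline-resistance fragments and a predicted open reading frame appear to be non-functional backbone remnants.

The expression unit consists of a T7 promoter with an adjacent lac operator, the T7 gene 10 ribosome binding site and a T7 terminator, with lacI carried on the plasmid, so expression is IPTG-inducible in hosts that supply T7 RNA polymerase. Between these elements sits a ccdB counter-selection cassette, preceded by a small ccdA fragment. According to the stated purpose, this cassette, which carries its own promoter, is flanked by AGGA and TTCC overhangs. Golden Gate replacement of the cassette with an insert removes the gyrase-poisoning CcdB toxin, so in ccdB-sensitive strains only recombinant clones survive.

Downstream of the TTCC junction, the purpose line describes a GS linker, a module called HALC2_063, a SNAC tag (a sequence permitting chemical cleavage) and a 6xHis tag, so inserts become C-terminal fusions to these parts. The feature table detects only the His tag (as a partial 9xHis match) and does not annotate HALC2_063 or SNAC; the record does not explain what HALC2_063 is. The short SET1 match just before the terminator is probably an incidental annotation hit. The associated publication concerns scaling up experimental characterization of designed proteins, which fits high-throughput cloning use.
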