Features (pLannotate 1.2.2; 20 found; start..end, strand, type, name):
    286..304     +  promoter       T7 promoter: promoter for bacteriophage T7 RNA polymerase
    305..329     +  protein_bind   lac operator: The lac repressor binds to the lac operator to inhibit transcription in E. coli. This inhibition can be relieved by adding lactose or isopropyl-β-D-thiogalactopyranoside (IPTG). lac repressor encoded by lacI
    344..366     +  RBS            RBS: efficient ribosome binding site from bacteriophage T7 gene 10 (Olins and Rangwala, 1989)
    389..460     +  CDS            ccdA (fragment): CCDA_ECO57 - Also known as H, letA. Experimental evidence at protein level: Swiss-Prot protein existence level 1. Antitoxin component of a type II toxin-antitoxin (TA) system which inhibits the post-segregational killing (PSK) of plasmid-free cells, also referred to as a plasmid addiction system. Binds to and blocks the activity of CcdB; will also remove bound CcdB protein from the CcdB-GyrA complex by forming a CcdA-CcdB complex, a process termed rejuvenation. Functions as a transcriptional corepressor for the ccdAB operon, repression also requires CcdB (By similarity). From Escherichia coli
    494..796     +  CDS            ccdB: CCDB_ECOLI - Also known as G, letB, letD. Experimental evidence at protein level: Swiss-Prot protein existence level 1. Toxic component of a type II toxin-antitoxin (TA) system, functioning in plasmid maintainence. Responsible for the post- segregational killing (PSK) of plasmid-free cells, also referred to as a plasmid addiction system. Half-life of over 2 hours. Cell killing by CcdB is accompanied by filamentation, defects in chromosome and plasmid segregation, defects in cell division, formation of anucleate cells, decreased DNA synthesis and plasmid loss. Interferes with the activity of DN
   1034..1052    +  CDS            9xHis (fragment): 9xHis affinity tag
   1065..1114    +  CDS            SET1 (fragment): solubility-enhancement tag derived from T7 phage gene 10B
   1122..1169    +  terminator     T7 terminator: transcription terminator for bacteriophage T7 RNA polymerase
   1206..1634    +  rep_origin     f1 ori (sequence partly withheld): f1 bacteriophage origin of replication; arrow indicates direction of (+) strand synthesis
   1687..1744    +  promoter       AmpR promoter (fragment): bla
   1753..2568    -  CDS            KanR: aminoglycoside phosphotransferase; aph(3')-Ia; confers resistance to kanamycin in bacteria or G418 (Geneticin®) in eukaryotes
   2690..3278    +  rep_origin     ori: high-copy-number ColE1/pMB1/pBR322/pUC origin of replication
   3464..3603    -  misc_feature   bom: basis of mobility region from pBR322
   3705..3896    -  CDS            rop: Rop protein, which maintains plasmids at low copy number; rop
   3913..4293    +  CDS            YPB1_ECOLX: Protein predicted: Swiss-Prot protein existence level 4. From Escherichia coli.
   4365..4656    -  CDS            TcR (fragment): tetracycline efflux protein; tet; confers resistance to tetracycline
   4671..4692    -  protein_bind   CAP binding site: CAP binding activates transcription in the presence of cAMP. E. coli catabolite activator protein
   4705..5787    -  CDS            lacI: lac repressor; lacI; The lac repressor binds to the lac operator to inhibit transcription in E. coli. This inhibition can be relieved by adding lactose or isopropyl-β-D-thiogalactopyranoside (IPTG).
   5788..5865    -  promoter       lacI promoter: lacI
   5873..260     -  CDS            TcR (fragment) (across the origin): tetracycline efflux protein; tet; confers resistance to tetracycline
>Addgene plasmid #247380 | cwby0030 | addgene full sequence | sequence record 493137 | Addgene NGS Result
ACTCCTGCATTAGGAAGCAGCCCAGTAGTAGGTTGAGGCCGTTGAGCACCGCCGCCGCAAGGAATGGTGC
ATGCAAGGAGATGGCGCCCAACAGTCCCCCGGCCACGGGGCCTGCCACCATACCCACGCCGAAACAAGCG
CTCATGAGCCCGAAGTGGCGAGCCCGATCTTCCCCATCGGTGATGTCGGCGATATAGGCGCCAGCAACCG
CACCTGTGGCGCCGGTGATGCCGGCCACGATGCGTCCGGCGTAGAGGATCGAGATCGATCTCGATCCCGC
GAAATTAATACGACTCACTATAGGGGAATTGTGAGCGGATAACAATTCCCCTCTAGAAATAATTTTGTTT
AACTTTAAGAAGGAGATATACATATGTCAGGAGGAGACCGAAAGCGTATTACAGTGACAGTTGACAGCGA
CAGCTATCAGTTGCTCAAGGCATATATGATGTCAATATCTCCGGTCTGGTATGCACAACCAAGAATGAAG
CCCATGCAGTTTAAGGTTTACACCTATAAAAGAGAGAGCCGTTATCGTCTGTTTGTGGATGTACAGAGTG
ATATTATTGACACGCCCGGGCGACGGATGGTGATCCCCCTGGCCAGTGCACGTCTGCTGTCAGATAAAGT
CTCCCGTGAACTTTACCCGGTGGTGCATATCGGGGATGAAAGCTGGCGCATGATGACCACCGATATGGCC
AGTGTGCCGGTTTCCGTTATCGGGGAAGAAGTGGCTGATCTCAGCCACCGCGAAAATGACATCAAAAACG
CCATTAACCTGATGTTCTGGGGAATATGAACGGTCTCGTTCCGGTATGAAAGTGTATGAATTTCCGTATC
CGGAAACCGGCAAGAAAATCATCGTTATTCAGGGCGAAAAGAACATCGTCATTGTGGTGGGCAACACCGC
GGTGGTGTATTATGAAGGCAAATGGACCTATAAAGAGAACGTGACCGAAGAAGATATCGAAAAGGCGAAA
ACCGAAGAAGGCGCGAAAGAACTGGCGAAAGGATCACATCATTGGGGCAGCACCCACCACCACCACCACC
ACTAATGAGATCCGGCTGCTAACAAAGCCCGAAAGGAAGCTGAGTTGGCTGCTGCCACCGCTGAGCAATA
ACTAGCATAACCCCTTGGGGCCTCTAAACGGGTCTTGAGGGGTTTTTTGCTGAAAGGAGGAACTATATCC
GGATTGGCGAATGGG
[124 nt withheld, positions 1206-1329]
C
[91 nt withheld, positions 1331-1421]
A
[49 nt withheld, positions 1423-1471]
CCTTTGACGTTGGAGTCCACGTTCTTT
[37 nt withheld, positions 1499-1535]
ACCCTATCTCGGTCTATTCTTTTGATTTATAAGGGATTTTGCCGATTTCGGCCTATTGGTTAAAAAATGA
GCTGATTTAACAAAAATTTAACGCGAATTTTAACAAAATATTAACGCTTACAATTTAGGTGGCACTTTTC
GGGGAAATGTGCGCGGAACCCCTATTTGTTTATTTTTCTAAATACATTCAAATATGTATCCGCTCATGAA
TTAATTCTTAGAAAAACTCATCGAGCATCAAATGAAACTGCAATTTATTCATATCAGGATTATCAATACC
ATATTTTTGAAAAAGCCGTTTCTGTAATGAAGGAGAAAACTCACCGAGGCAGTTCCATAGGATGGCAAGA
TCCTGGTATCGGTCTGCGATTCCGACTCGTCCAACATCAATACAACCTATTAATTTCCCCTCGTCAAAAA
TAAGGTTATCAAGTGAGAAATCACCATGAGTGACGACTGAATCCGGTGAGAATGGCAAAAGTTTATGCAT
TTCTTTCCAGACTTGTTCAACAGGCCAGCCATTACGCTCGTCATCAAAATCACTCGCATCAACCAAACCG
TTATTCATTCGTGATTGCGCCTGAGCGAGACGAAATACGCGATCGCTGTTAAAAGGACAATTACAAACAG
GAATCGAATGCAACCGGCGCAGGAACACTGCCAGCGCATCAACAATATTTTCACCTGAATCAGGATATTC
TTCTAATACCTGGAATGCTGTTTTCCCGGGGATCGCAGTGGTGAGTAACCATGCATCATCAGGAGTACGG
ATAAAATGCTTGATGGTCGGAAGAGGCATAAATTCCGTCAGCCAGTTTAGTCTGACCATCTCATCTGTAA
CATCATTGGCAACGCTACCTTTGCCATGTTTCAGAAACAACTCTGGCGCATCGGGCTTCCCATACAATCG
ATAGATTGTCGCACCTGATTGCCCGACATTATCGCGAGCCCATTTATACCCATATAAATCAGCATCCATG
TTGGAATTTAATCGCGGCCTAGAGCAAGACGTTTCCCGTTGAATATGGCTCATAACACCCCTTGTATTAC
TGTTTATGTAAGCAGACAGTTTTATTGTTCATGACCAAAATCCCTTAACGTGAGTTTTCGTTCCACTGAG
CGTCAGACCCCGTAGAAAAGATCAAAGGATCTTCTTGAGATCCTTTTTTTCTGCGCGTAATCTGCTGCTT
GCAAACAAAAAAACCACCGCTACCAGCGGTGGTTTGTTTGCCGGATCAAGAGCTACCAACTCTTTTTCCG
AAGGTAACTGGCTTCAGCAGAGCGCAGATACCAAATACTGTCCTTCTAGTGTAGCCGTAGTTAGGCCACC
ACTTCAAGAACTCTGTAGCACCGCCTACATACCTCGCTCTGCTAATCCTGTTACCAGTGGCTGCTGCCAG
TGGCGATAAGTCGTGTCTTACCGGGTTGGACTCAAGACGATAGTTACCGGATAAGGCGCAGCGGTCGGGC
TGAACGGGGGGTTCGTGCACACAGCCCAGCTTGGAGCGAACGACCTACACCGAACTGAGATACCTACAGC
GTGAGCTATGAGAAAGCGCCACGCTTCCCGAAGGGAGAAAGGCGGACAGGTATCCGGTAAGCGGCAGGGT
CGGAACAGGAGAGCGCACGAGGGAGCTTCCAGGGGGAAACGCCTGGTATCTTTATAGTCCTGTCGGGTTT
CGCCACCTCTGACTTGAGCGTCGATTTTTGTGATGCTCGTCAGGGGGGCGGAGCCTATGGAAAAACGCCA
GCAACGCGGCCTTTTTACGGTTCCTGGCCTTTTGCTGGCCTTTTGCTCACATGTTCTTTCCTGCGTTATC
CCCTGATTCTGTGGATAACCGTATTACCGCCTTTGAGTGAGCTGATACCGCTCGCCGCAGCCGAACGACC
GAGCGCAGCGAGTCAGTGAGCGAGGAAGCGGAAGAGCGCCTGATGCGGTATTTTCTCCTTACGCATCTGT
GCGGTATTTCACACCGCAATGGTGCACTCTCAGTACAATCTGCTCTGATGCCGCATAGTTAAGCCAGTAT
ACACTCCGCTATCGCTACGTGACTGGGTCATGGCTGCGCCCCGACACCCGCCAACACCCGCTGACGCGCC
CTGACGGGCTTGTCTGCTCCCGGCATCCGCTTACAGACAAGCTGTGACCGTCTCCGGGAGCTGCATGTGT
CAGAGGTTTTCACCGTCATCACCGAAACGCGCGAGGCAGCTGCGGTAAAGCTCATCAGCGTGGTCGTGAA
GCGATTCACAGATGTCTGCCTGTTCATCCGCGTCCAGCTCGTTGAGTTTCTCCAGAAGCGTTAATGTCTG
GCTTCTGATAAAGCGGGCCATGTTAAGGGCGGTTTTTTCCTGTTTGGTCACTGATGCCTCCGTGTAAGGG
GGATTTCTGTTCATGGGGGTAATGATACCGATGAAACGAGAGAGGATGCTCACGATACGGGTTACTGATG
ATGAACATGCCCGGTTACTGGAACGTTGTGAGGGTAAACAACTGGCGGTATGGATGCGGCGGGACCAGAG
AAAAATCACTCAGGGTCAATGCCAGCGCTTCGTTAATACAGATGTAGGTGTTCCACAGGGTAGCCAGCAG
CATCCTGCGATGCAGATCCGGAACATAATGGTGCAGGGCGCTGACTTCCGCGTTTCCAGACTTTACGAAA
CACGGAAACCGAAGACCATTCATGTTGTTGCTCAGGTCGCAGACGTTTTGCAGCAGCAGTCGCTTCACGT
TCGCTCGCGTATCGGTGATTCATTCTGCTAACCAGTAAGGCAACCCCGCCAGCCTAGCCGGGTCCTCAAC
GACAGGAGCACGATCATGCGCACCCGTGGGGCCGCCATGCCGGCGATAATGGCCTGCTTCTCGCCGAAAC
GTTTGGTGGCGGGACCAGTGACGAAGGCTTGAGCGAGGGCGTGCAAGATTCCGAATACCGCAAGCGACAG
GCCGATCATCGTCGCGCTCCAGCGAAAGCGGTCCTCGCCGAAAATGACCCAGAGCGCTGCCGGCACCTGT
CCTACGAGTTGCATGATAAAGAAGACAGTCATAAGTGCGGCGACGATAGTCATGCCCCGCGCCCACCGGA
AGGAGCTGACTGGGTTGAAGGCTCTCAAGGGCATCGGTCGAGATCCCGGTGCCTAATGAGTGAGCTAACT
TACATTAATTGCGTTGCGCTCACTGCCCGCTTTCCAGTCGGGAAACCTGTCGTGCCAGCTGCATTAATGA
ATCGGCCAACGCGCGGGGAGAGGCGGTTTGCGTATTGGGCGCCAGGGTGGTTTTTCTTTTCACCAGTGAG
ACGGGCAACAGCTGATTGCCCTTCACCGCCTGGCCCTGAGAGAGTTGCAGCAAGCGGTCCACGCTGGTTT
GCCCCAGCAGGCGAAAATCCTGTTTGATGGTGGTTAACGGCGGGATATAACATGAGCTGTCTTCGGTATC
GTCGTATCCCACTACCGAGATGTCCGCACCAACGCGCAGCCCGGACTCGGTAATGGCGCGCATTGCGCCC
AGCGCCATCTGATCGTTGGCAACCAGCATCGCAGTGGGAACGATGCCCTCATTCAGCATTTGCATGGTTT
GTTGAAAACCGGACATGGCACTCCAGTCGCCTTCCCGTTCCGCTATCGGCTGAATTTGATTGCGAGTGAG
ATATTTATGCCAGCCAGCCAGACGCAGACGCGCCGAGACAGAACTTAATGGGCCCGCTAACAGCGCGATT
TGCTGGTGACCCAATGCGACCAGATGCTCCACGCCCAGTCGCGTACCGTCTTCATGGGAGAAAATAATAC
TGTTGATGGGTGTCTGGTCAGAGACATCAAGAAATAACGCCGGAACATTAGTGCAGGCAGCTTCCACAGC
AATGGCATCCTGGTCATCCAGCGGATAGTTAATGATCAGCCCACTGACGCGTTGCGCGAGAAGATTGTGC
ACCGCCGCTTTACAGGCTTCGACGCCGCTTCGTTCTACCATCGACACCACCACGCTGGCACCCAGTTGAT
CGGCGCGAGATTTAATCGCCGCGACAATTTGCGACGGCGCGTGCAGGGCCAGACTGGAGGTGGCAACGCC
AATCAGCAACGACTGTTTGCCCGCCAGTTGTTGTGCCACGCGGTTGGGAATGTAATTCAGCTCCGCCATC
GCCGCTTCCACTTTTTCCCGCGTTTTCGCAGAAACGTGGCTGGCCTGGTTCACCACGCGGGAAACGGTCT
GATAAGAGACACCGGCATACTCTGCGACATCGTATAACGTTACTGGTTTCACATTCACCACCCTGAATTG
ACTCTCTTCCGGGCGCTATCATGCCATACCGCGAAAGGTTTTGCGCCATTCGATGGTGTCCGGGATCTCG
ACGCTCTCCCTTATGCG
